Addgene plasmid #113911: negMaLionB
Purpose: negative control for Blue ATP sensor
Depositing lab: Tetsuya Kitaguchi. Depositing organization: Tokyo Institute of Technology. Publication: RGB-color intensiometric indicators visualize spatiotemporal dynamics of ATP in single cells. Arai S, Kriszt R, Harada K, Looi LS, Matsuda S, Wongso D, Suo S, Ishiura S, Tseng YH, Raghunath M, Ito T, Tsuboi T, Kitaguchi T. Angew Chem Int Ed Engl. 2018 Jun 27. doi: 10.1002/anie.201804304. PubMed 29952110.
Backbone
  Vector backbone: pcDNA3.1(-)
  Backbone size w/o insert (bp): 5400
  Vector type: Mammalian Expression
Growth in bacteria
  Bacterial resistance: Ampicillin, 100 μg/mL
  Growth temperature: 37°C
  Growth strain: DH5alpha
  Copy number: High Copy
Gene/Insert
  Gene/Insert name: negMaLionB
  Insert size (bp): 1100
Terms and licenses: Academic/Nonprofit Terms; Industry Terms: Not Available to Industry
How to cite: negMaLionB was a gift from Tetsuya Kitaguchi (Addgene plasmid # 113911 ; http://n2t.net/addgene:113911 ; RRID:Addgene_113911)
