[The description below was written by a language model from this plasmid's Addgene catalogue record and pLannotate feature annotations shown in this document.]
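Description:
negMaLionB is a mammalian expression plasmid built on the pcDNA3.1(-) backbone that encodes the negative-control version of MaLionB, a blue, intensity-based genetically encoded ATP indicator. It is propagated in E. coli at high copy from a ColE1/pUC-type origin with ampicillin selection through the β-lactamase gene. It also carries an f1 origin. For selection in mammalian cells, an SV40 early promoter drives the neomycin/kanamycin phosphotransferase gene, followed by an SV40 polyadenylation signal. This is the standard G418-selectable cassette of the backbone.

The roughly 1.1 kb insert sits downstream of the CMV immediate-early enhancer and promoter, with a T7 promoter just upstream of the coding region, and is terminated by the bovine growth hormone polyadenylation signal. The feature table shows the sensor's split architecture. An N-terminal portion of an Aequorea-derived fluorescent protein comes first, followed by the ε subunit of the Bacillus subtilis F-type ATP synthase (atpC), which serves as the ATP-binding domain. A C-terminal fluorescent protein fragment completes the open reading frame. The annotation software matched the two fluorescent protein fragments to Emerald and the VC155 fragment of mVenus. These labels reflect sequence similarity among GFP-family proteins, since the construct is described as a blue sensor. In indicators of this design, ATP binding to the inserted domain alters the fluorescence intensity of the surrounding protein.

As a negative control, this variant is presumably made insensitive to ATP, but the record does not state which changes distinguish it from the functional sensor. It is typically expressed alongside or in parallel with the active sensor, so that fluorescence changes unrelated to ATP can be distinguished from genuine ATP dynamics in live single-cell imaging.
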