Features (pLannotate 1.2.2; 22 found; start..end, strand, type, name):
    148..527     +  enhancer       CMV enhancer: human cytomegalovirus immediate early enhancer
    528..731     +  promoter       CMV promoter: human cytomegalovirus (CMV) immediate early promoter
    727..760     +  LTR            5' LTR (truncated) (fragment): truncated 5' long terminal repeat (LTR) from HIV-1
    776..794     +  promoter       T7 promoter: promoter for bacteriophage T7 RNA polymerase
    896..1396    +  CDS            Emerald (fragment): Emerald is a basic (constitutively fluorescent) green fluorescent protein published in 1998, derived from Aequorea victoria. It is reported to be a very rapidly-maturing weak dimer.
   1340..1729    +  CDS            atpC: ATPE_BACSU - Experimental evidence at protein level: Swiss-Prot protein existence level 1. Produces ATP from ADP in the presence of a proton gradient across the membrane. From Bacillus subtilis (strain 168).
   1775..2026    +  CDS            VC155: C-terminal fragment of mVenus for use in bimolecular fluorescence complementation (BiFC) (Kodama and Hu, 2010)
   2062..2286    +  polyA_signal   bGH poly(A) signal: bovine growth hormone polyadenylation signal
   2290..2311    +  promoter       SV40 promoter (fragment): SV40 enhancer and early promoter
   2332..2760    +  rep_origin     f1 ori (sequence partly withheld): f1 bacteriophage origin of replication; arrow indicates direction of (+) strand synthesis
   2774..3103    +  promoter       SV40 promoter: SV40 enhancer and early promoter
   3170..3961    +  CDS            neo: KKA2_KLEPN - Also known as kan, nptII. Experimental evidence at protein level: Swiss-Prot protein existence level 1. Resistance to kanamycin, neomycin, paromomycin, ribostamycin, butirosin and gentamicin B. From Klebsiella pneumoniae.
   3985..4143    +  CDS            ble (fragment): BLE_KLEPN - Experimental evidence at protein level: Swiss-Prot protein existence level 1. Binding protein with a strong affinity to the bleomycin family of antibiotics. Binds to CL990; an antimitotic-antibiotic compound. From Klebsiella pneumoniae.
   4138..4259    +  polyA_signal   SV40 poly(A) signal: SV40 polyadenylation signal
   4332..4348    -  protein_bind   lac operator: The lac repressor binds to the lac operator to inhibit transcription in E. coli. This inhibition can be relieved by adding lactose or isopropyl-β-D-thiogalactopyranoside (IPTG). lac repressor encoded by lacI
   4356..4386    -  promoter       lac promoter: promoter for the E. coli lac operon
   4401..4422    -  protein_bind   CAP binding site: CAP binding activates transcription in the presence of cAMP. E. coli catabolite activator protein
   4435..4527    -  CDS            lacI (fragment): lac repressor; lacI; The lac repressor binds to the lac operator to inhibit transcription in E. coli. This inhibition can be relieved by adding lactose or isopropyl-β-D-thiogalactopyranoside (IPTG).
   4710..5298    -  rep_origin     ori: high-copy-number ColE1/pMB1/pBR322/pUC origin of replication
   5469..6329    -  CDS            AmpR: β-lactamase; bla; confers resistance to ampicillin, carbenicillin, and related antibiotics
   6330..6434    -  promoter       AmpR promoter: bla
   6493..6545    -  misc_feature   bom (fragment): basis of mobility region from pBR322
>Addgene plasmid #113911 | negMaLionB | addgene full sequence | sequence record 218933 | Addgene NGS Result
CTGCTTGTGTGTTGGAGGTCGCTGAGTAGTGCGCGAGCAAAATTTAAGCTACAACAAGGCAAGGCTTGAC
CGACAATTGCATGAAGAATCTGCTTAGGGTTAGGCGTTTTGCGCTGCTTCGCGATGTACGGGCCAGATAT
ACGCGTTGACATTGATTATTGACTAGTTATTAATAGTAATCAATTACGGGGTCATTAGTTCATAGCCCAT
ATATGGAGTTCCGCGTTACATAACTTACGGTAAATGGCCCGCCTGGCTGACCGCCCAACGACCCCCGCCC
ATTGACGTCAATAATGACGTATGTTCCCATAGTAACGCCAATAGGGACTTTCCATTGACGTCAATGGGTG
GAGTATTTACGGTAAACTGCCCACTTGGCAGTACATCAAGTGTATCATATGCCAAGTACGCCCCCTATTG
ACGTCAATGACGGTAAATGGCCCGCCTGGCATTATGCCCAGTACATGACCTTATGGGACTTTCCTACTTG
GCAGTACATCTACGTATTAGTCATCGCTATTACCATGGTGATGCGGTTTTGGCAGTACATCAATGGGCGT
GGATAGCGGTTTGACTCACGGGGATTTCCAAGTCTCCACCCCATTGACGTCAATGGGAGTTTGTTTTGGC
ACCAAAATCAACGGGACTTTCCAAAATGTCGTAACAACTCCGCCCCATTGACGCAAATGGGCGGTAGGCG
TGTACGGTGGGAGGTCTATATAAGCAGAGCTCTCTGGCTAACTAGAGAACCCACTGCTTACTGGCTTATC
GAAATTAATACGACTCACTATAGGGAGACCCAAGCTGGCTAGCGTTTAAACGGGCCCTCTAGACTCGAGC
GGCCGCCACTGTGCTGGATATCTGCAGAATTCCACCACACTGGACTAGTGGATCCATGGTGAGCAAGGGC
GAGGAGCTGTTCACCGGGGTGGTGCCCATCCAGGTCGAGCTGGACGGCGACGTAAACGGCCACAAGTTCA
GCGTGTCCGGCGAGGGTGAGGGCGATGCCACCTACGGCAAGCTGACCCTGAAGTTCATCTGCACCACCGG
CAAGCTGCCCGTGCCCTGGCCCACCCTCGTGACCACCCTGTCACACGGCGTGCAGTGCTTCAGCCGCTAC
CCCGACCACATGAAGCAGCACGACTTCTTCAAGTCCGCCATGCCCGGAGGCTACATCCAGGAGCGCACCA
TCTTCTTCAAGGACGACGGCAACTACAAGACCCGCGCCGAGGTGAAGTTCGAGGGCGACACCCTGGTGAA
CCGCATCGAGCTGAAGGGCATCGACTTCAAGGAGGACGGCAACATCCTGGGGCACAAGCTGGAGTACAAC
CTCCGCAATATGAAGACCGTGAAGGTGAACATCACCACCCCCGACGGCCCCGTGTACGACGCCGACATCG
AGATGGTGAGCGTGCGGGCCGAGAGCGGCGACCTGGGCATCCTGCCCGGCCACATCCCCACCAAGGCCCC
CCTGAAGATCGGCGCCGTGCGGCTGAAGAAGGACGGCCAGACCGAGTACGTGGCCGTGAGCGGCGGCAAC
GTGGAGGTGCGGCCCGACCAGGTGACCATCACCGCCCAGGCCGCCGAGACCGCCGAGGGCATCGACAAGG
AGCGGGCCGAGGCCGCCCGGCAGCGGGCCCAGGAGCGGCTGAACAGCCAGAGCGACGACACCGACATCCG
GCGGGCCGAGCTGGCCCTGCAGCGGGCCCTGAACCGGCTGGACGTGGCCGAGATGAAGGCAGAATTCTCA
CCAGAGAACGTCTATATCAAGGCCGACAAGCAGAAGAACGGCATCAAGGCGAACTTCAAGATCCGCCACA
ACATCGAGGGCGGCGGCGTGCAGCTCGCCTACCACTACCAGCAGAACACCCCCATCGGCGACGGCCCCGT
GCTGCTGCCCGACAACCACTACCTGAGCGTGCAGTCCATACTTTCGAAAGACCCCAACGAGAAGCGCGAT
CACATGGTCCTGCTGGAGTTCGTGACCGCCGCCGGGATCACTCTCGGCATGGACGAGCTGTACAAGTAAA
AGCTTAAGTTTAAACCGCTGATCAGCCTCGACTGTGCCTTCTAGTTGCCAGCCATCTGTTGTTTGCCCCT
CCCCCGTGCCTTCCTTGACCCTGGAAGGTGCCACTCCCACTGTCCTTTCCTAATAAAATGAGGAAATTGC
ATCGCATTGTCTGAGTAGGTGTCATTCTATTCTGGGGGGTGGGGTGGGGCAGGACAGCAAGGGGGAGGAT
TGGGAAGACAATAGCAGGCATGCTGGGGATGCGGTGGGCTCTATGGCTTCTGAGGCGGAAAGAACCAGCT
GGGGCTCTAGGGGGTATCCCC
[124 nt withheld, positions 2332-2455]
C
[91 nt withheld, positions 2457-2547]
A
[49 nt withheld, positions 2549-2597]
CCTTTGACGTTGGAGTCCACGTTCTTT
[37 nt withheld, positions 2625-2661]
ACCCTATCTCGGTCTATTCTTTTGATTTATAAGGGATTTTGCCGATTTCGGCCTATTGGTTAAAAAATGA
GCTGATTTAACAAAAATTTAACGCGAATTAATTCTGTGGAATGTGTGTCAGTTAGGGTGTGGAAAGTCCC
CAGGCTCCCCAGCAGGCAGAAGTATGCAAAGCATGCATCTCAATTAGTCAGCAACCAGGTGTGGAAAGTC
CCCAGGCTCCCCAGCAGGCAGAAGTATGCAAAGCATGCATCTCAATTAGTCAGCAACCATAGTCCCGCCC
CTAACTCCGCCCATCCCGCCCCTAACTCCGCCCAGTTCCGCCCATTCTCCGCCCCATGGCTGACTAATTT
TTTTTATTTATGCAGAGGCCGAGGCCGCCTCTGCCTCTGAGCTATTCCAGAAGTAGTGAGGAGGCTTTTT
TGGAGGCCTAGGCTTTTGCAAAAAGCTCCCGGGAGCTTGTATATCCATTTTCGGATCTGATCAAGAGACA
GGATGAGGATCGTTTCGCATGATTGAACAAGATGGATTGCACGCAGGTTCTCCGGCCGCTTGGGTGGAGA
GGCTATTCGGCTATGACTGGGCACAACAGACAATCGGCTGCTCTGATGCCGCCGTGTTCCGGCTGTCAGC
GCAGGGGCGCCCGGTTCTTTTTGTCAAGACCGACCTGTCCGGTGCCCTGAATGAACTGCAGGACGAGGCA
GCGCGGCTATCGTGGCTGGCCACGACGGGCGTTCCTTGCGCAGCTGTGCTCGACGTTGTCACTGAAGCGG
GAAGGGACTGGCTGCTATTGGGCGAAGTGCCGGGGCAGGATCTCCTGTCATCTCACCTTGCTCCTGCCGA
GAAAGTATCCATCATGGCTGATGCAATGCGGCGGCTGCATACGCTTGATCCGGCTACCTGCCCATTCGAC
CACCAAGCGAAACATCGCATCGAGCGAGCACGTACTCGGATGGAAGCCGGTCTTGTCGATCAGGATGATC
TGGACGAAGAGCATCAGGGGCTCGCGCCAGCCGAACTGTTCGCCAGGCTCAAGGCGCGCATGCCCGACGG
CGAGGATCTCGTCGTGACCCATGGCGATGCCTGCTTGCCGAATATCATGGTGGAAAATGGCCGCTTTTCT
GGATTCATCGACTGTGGCCGGCTGGGTGTGGCGGACCGCTATCAGGACATAGCGTTGGCTACCCGTGATA
TTGCTGAAGAGCTTGGCGGCGAATGGGCTGACCGCTTCCTCGTGCTTTACGGTATCGCCGCTCCCGATTC
GCAGCGCATCGCCTTCTATCGCCTTCTTGACGAGTTCTTCTGAGCGGGACTCTGGGGTTCGAAATGACCG
ACCAAGCGACGCCCAACCTGCCATCACGAGATTTCGATTCCACCGCCGCCTTCTATGAAAGGTTGGGCTT
CGGAATCGTTTTCCGGGACGCCGGCTGGATGATCCTCCAGCGCGGGGATCTCATGCTGGAGTTCTTCGCC
CACCCCAACTTGTTTATTGCAGCTTATAATGGTTACAAATAAAGCAATAGCATCACAAATTTCACAAATA
AAGCATTTTTTTCACTGCATTCTAGTTGTGGTTTGTCCAAACTCATCAATGTATCTTATCATGTCTGTAT
ACCGTCGACCTCTAGCTAGAGCTTGGCGTAATCATGGTCATAGCTGTTTCCTGTGTGAAATTGTTATCCG
CTCACAATTCCACACAACATACGAGCCGGAAGCATAAAGTGTAAAGCCTGGGGTGCCTAATGAGTGAGCT
AACTCACATTAATTGCGTTGCGCTCACTGCCCGCTTTCCAGTCGGGAAACCTGTCGTGCCAGCTGCATTA
ATGAATCGGCCAACGCGCGGGGAGAGGCGGTTTGCGTATTGGGCGCTCTTCCGCTTCCTCGCTCACTGAC
TCGCTGCGCTCGGTCGTTCGGCTGCGGCGAGCGGTATCAGCTCACTCAAAGGCGGTAATACGGTTATCCA
CAGAATCAGGGGATAACGCAGGAAAGAACATGTGAGCAAAAGGCCAGCAAAAGGCCAGGAACCGTAAAAA
GGCCGCGTTGCTGGCGTTTTTCCATAGGCTCCGCCCCCCTGACGAGCATCACAAAAATCGACGCTCAAGT
CAGAGGTGGCGAAACCCGACAGGACTATAAAGATACCAGGCGTTTCCCCCTGGAAGCTCCCTCGTGCGCT
CTCCTGTTCCGACCCTGCCGCTTACCGGATACCTGTCCGCCTTTCTCCCTTCGGGAAGCGTGGCGCTTTC
TCATAGCTCACGCTGTAGGTATCTCAGTTCGGTGTAGGTCGTTCGCTCCAAGCTGGGCTGTGTGCACGAA
CCCCCCGTTCAGCCCGACCGCTGCGCCTTATCCGGTAACTATCGTCTTGAGTCCAACCCGGTAAGACACG
ACTTATCGCCACTGGCAGCAGCCACTGGTAACAGGATTAGCAGAGCGAGGTATGTAGGCGGTGCTACAGA
GTTCTTGAAGTGGTGGCCTAACTACGGCTACACTAGAAGAACAGTATTTGGTATCTGCGCTCTGCTGAAG
CCAGTTACCTTCGGAAAAAGAGTTGGTAGCTCTTGATCCGGCAAACAAACCACCGCTGGTAGCGGTGGTT
TTTTTGTTTGCAAGCAGCAGATTACGCGCAGAAAAAAAGGATCTCAAGAAGATCCTTTGATCTTTTCTAC
GGGGTCTGACGCTCAGTGGAACGAAAACTCACGTTAAGGGATTTTGGTCATGAGATTATCAAAAAGGATC
TTCACCTAGATCCTTTTAAATTAAAAATGAAGTTTTAAATCAATCTAAAGTATATATGAGTAAACTTGGT
CTGACAGTTACCAATGCTTAATCAGTGAGGCACCTATCTCAGCGATCTGTCTATTTCGTTCATCCATAGT
TGCCTGACTCCCCGTCGTGTAGATAACTACGATACGGGAGGGCTTACCATCTGGCCCCAGTGCTGCAATG
ATACCGCGAGACCCACGCTCACCGGCTCCAGATTTATCAGCAATAAACCAGCCAGCCGGAAGGGCCGAGC
GCAGAAGTGGTCCTGCAACTTTATCCGCCTCCATCCAGTCTATTAATTGTTGCCGGGAAGCTAGAGTAAG
TAGTTCGCCAGTTAATAGTTTGCGCAACGTTGTTGCCATTGCTACAGGCATCGTGGTGTCACGCTCGTCG
TTTGGTATGGCTTCATTCAGCTCCGGTTCCCAACGATCAAGGCGAGTTACATGATCCCCCATGTTGTGCA
AAAAAGCGGTTAGCTCCTTCGGTCCTCCGATCGTTGTCAGAAGTAAGTTGGCCGCAGTGTTATCACTCAT
GGTTATGGCAGCACTGCATAATTCTCTTACTGTCATGCCATCCGTAAGATGCTTTTCTGTGACTGGTGAG
TACTCAACCAAGTCATTCTGAGAATAGTGTATGCGGCGACCGAGTTGCTCTTGCCCGGCGTCAATACGGG
ATAATACCGCGCCACATAGCAGAACTTTAAAAGTGCTCATCATTGGAAAACGTTCTTCGGGGCGAAAACT
CTCAAGGATCTTACCGCTGTTGAGATCCAGTTCGATGTAACCCACTCGTGCACCCAACTGATCTTCAGCA
TCTTTTACTTTCACCAGCGTTTCTGGGTGAGCAAAAACAGGAAGGCAAAATGCCGCAAAAAAGGGAATAA
GGGCGACACGGAAATGTTGAATACTCATACTCTTCCTTTTTCAATATTATTGAAGCATTTATCAGGGTTA
TTGTCTCATGAGCGGATACATATTTGAATGTATTTAGAAAAATAAACAAATAGGGGTTCCGCGCACATTT
CCCCGAAAAGTGCCACCTGACGTCGACGGATCGGGAGATCTCCCGATCCCCTATGGTGCACTCTCAGTAC
AATCTGCTCTGATGCCGCATAGTTAAGCCAGTATCTGCTCC
