>Addgene plasmid #113911 | negMaLionB | depositor partial sequence | sequence record 215090 | negMaLionB sequence 1320 bps
CACTGCTTACTGGCTTATCGAAATTAATACGACTCACTATAGGGAGACCCAAGCTGGCTAGCGTTTAAAC
GGGCCCTCTAGACTCGAGCGGCCGCCACTGTGCTGGATATCTGCAGAATTCCACCACACTGGACTAGTGG
ATCCATGGTGAGCAAGGGCGAGGAGCTGTTCACCGGGGTGGTGCCCATCCAGGTCGAGCTGGACGGCGAC
GTAAACGGCCACAAGTTCAGCGTGTCCGGCGAGGGTGAGGGCGATGCCACCTACGGCAAGCTGACCCTGA
AGTTCATCTGCACCACCGGCAAGCTGCCCGTGCCCTGGCCCACCCTCGTGACCACCCTGTCACACGGCGT
GCAGTGCTTCAGCCGCTACCCCGACCACATGAAGCAGCACGACTTCTTCAAGTCCGCCATGCCCGGAGGC
TACATCCAGGAGCGCACCATCTTCTTCAAGGACGACGGCAACTACAAGACCCGCGCCGAGGTGAAGTTCG
AGGGCGACACCCTGGTGAACCGCATCGAGCTGAAGGGCATCGACTTCAAGGAGGACGGCAACATCCTGGG
GCACAAGCTGGAGTACAACCTCCGCAATATGAAGACCGTGAAGGTGAACATCACCACCCCCGACGGCCCC
GTGTACGACGCCGACATCGAGATGGTGAGCGTGCGGGCCGAGAGCGGCGACCTGGGCATCCTGCCCGGCC
ACATCCCCACCAAGGCCCCCCTGAAGATCGGCGCCGTGCGGCTGAAGAAGGACGGCCAGACCGAGTACGT
GGCCGTGAGCGGCGGCAACGTGGAGGTGCGGCCCGACCAGGTGACCATCACCGCCCAGGCCGCCGAGACC
GCCGAGGGCATCGACAAGGAGCGGGCCGAGGCCGCCCGGCAGCGGGCCCAGGAGCGGCTGAACAGCCAGA
GCGACGACACCGACATCCGGCGGGCCGAGCTGGCCCTGCAGCGGGCCCTGAACCGGCTGGACGTGGCCGA
GATGAAGGCAGAATTCTCACCAGAGAACGTCTATATCAAGGCCGACAAGCAGAAGAACGGCATCAAGGCG
AACTTCAAGATCCGCCACAACATCGAGGGCGGCGGCGTGCAGCTCGCCTACCACTACCAGCAGAACACCC
CCATCGGCGACGGCCCCGTGCTGCTGCCCGACAACCACTACCTGAGCGTGCAGTCCATACTTTCGAAAGA
CCCCAACGAGAAGCGCGATCACATGGTCCTGCTGGAGTTCGTGACCGCCGCCGGGATCACTCTCGGCATG
GACGAGCTGTACAAGTAAAAGCTTAAGTTTAAACCGCTGATCAGCCTCGACTGTGCCTTC
